Addgene plasmid #69531: Apple-53BP1trunc
Purpose: Fluorescent reporter for DNA damage
Depositing lab: Ralph Weissleder. Depositing organization: Massachusetts General Hospital. Publication: Single cell resolution in vivo imaging of DNA damage following PARP inhibition. Yang KS, Kohler RH, Landon M, Giedt R, Weissleder R. Sci Rep. 2015 May 18;5:10129. doi: 10.1038/srep10129. PubMed 25984718.
Backbone
  Vector backbone: pLVX
  Backbone manufacturer: Clontech
  Backbone size w/o insert (bp): 8003
  Total vector size (bp): 10184
  Vector type: Mammalian Expression, Lentiviral
  Selectable markers: Puromycin
Growth in bacteria
  Bacterial resistance: Ampicillin, 100 μg/mL
  Growth temperature: 37°C
  Growth strain: NEB Stable
  Copy number: Unknown
Gene/Insert
  Gene/Insert name: 53BP1 (alt name: TP53BP1)
  Species: H. sapiens (human)
  Insert size (bp): 1473
  Entrez Gene: TP53BP1 (a.k.a. 53BP1, TDRD30, p202, p53BP1)
  Promoter: CMV
  Tag / fusion protein: Apple fluorescent protein (N terminal on insert)
  Cloning method: Restriction Enzyme; 5′ cloning site BsrGI (not destroyed); 3′ cloning site XbaI (destroyed during cloning)
  Sequencing primers: 5′ CMV-F; 3′ custom
Resource information
  A portion of this plasmid was derived from a plasmid made by: 53BP1-YFP obtained from Prof. Galit Lahav at Harvard Medical School Department of Systems Biology
Terms and licenses: Academic/Nonprofit Terms; Industry Terms: Not Available to Industry
Depositor comments: Note: This construct contains amino acids 1220-1709 of 53BP1 followed by the short peptide VNDLDNSTG-STOP. This additional peptide does not affect reporter activity, and the plasmid functions as described in the associated publication.
How to cite: Apple-53BP1trunc was a gift from Ralph Weissleder (Addgene plasmid # 69531 ; http://n2t.net/addgene:69531 ; RRID:Addgene_69531)
