[The description below was written by a language model from this plasmid's Addgene catalogue record and pLannotate feature annotations shown in this document.]
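Description:
Apple-53BP1trunc is a lentiviral mammalian expression plasmid built on the pLVX backbone and designed as a live-cell fluorescent reporter of DNA damage. It is maintained in E. coli through a high-copy ColE1/pUC-type origin and an ampicillin resistance gene. The HIV-1-derived transfer region is bounded by long terminal repeats and carries the Ψ packaging signal with a gag fragment, the Rev response element for Rev-dependent export of the genomic RNA, and the cPPT/CTS element that aids nuclear import. These allow the cassette to be packaged into viral particles and integrated into target cells when helper functions are supplied in trans.

Within the transfer region, the CMV enhancer/promoter drives the monomeric red fluorescent protein mApple fused to the N terminus of a truncated human 53BP1 (TP53BP1). The fragment spans amino acids 1220–1709 and is followed by a short extra peptide before the stop codon, which the depositor states does not affect reporter activity. 53BP1 is a double-strand break repair factor, so the fusion serves as a fluorescent readout of DNA damage. The associated work used it for single-cell in vivo imaging after PARP inhibition. Downstream, a mouse PGK promoter expresses puromycin N-acetyltransferase for selection of stably transduced cells, and a WPRE enhances transcript expression.

Two sequence records are annotated. The 10,184 nt full sequence matches the catalogue size. A second 10,961 nt sequencing result is otherwise essentially the same but contains a bacterial IS1 transposable element between the AmpR coding sequence and its promoter, apparently an insertion in the sequenced isolate rather than a designed feature.
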