Features (pLannotate 1.2.2; 24 found; start..end, strand, type, name):
    377..634     +  LTR            5' LTR (truncated): truncated 5' long terminal repeat (LTR) from HIV-1
    681..806     +  misc_feature   HIV-1 Ψ: packaging signal of human immunodeficiency virus type 1
    790..1128    +  CDS            HIV-1 gag (fragment): gag protein from human immunodeficiency virus 1; gag
   1303..1536    +  misc_feature   RRE: The Rev response element (RRE) of HIV-1 allows for Rev-dependent mRNA export from the nucleus to the cytoplasm.
   1913..2013    +  CDS            Rev (fragment): human immunodeficiency virus 1 (HIV-1) Rev protein; rev; enhances nuclear export of unspliced and incompletely spliced viral mRNAs
   2028..2143    +  misc_feature   cPPT/CTS: central polypurine tract and central termination sequence of HIV-1 (lacking the first T)
   2201..2504    +  enhancer       CMV enhancer: human cytomegalovirus immediate early enhancer
   2505..2708    +  promoter       CMV promoter: human cytomegalovirus (CMV) immediate early promoter
   2820..3527    +  CDS            mApple: mApple is a basic (constitutively fluorescent) red fluorescent protein published in 2008, derived from Discosoma sp.. It is reported to be a rapidly-maturing monomer with high acid sensitivity.
   3450..4994    +  CDS            TP53BP1 (fragment): TP53B_HUMAN - Experimental evidence at protein level: Swiss-Prot protein existence level 1. Double-strand break (DSB) repair protein involved in response to DNA damage, telomere dynamics and class-switch recombination (CSR) during antibody genesis (PubMed:12364621, PubMed:22553214, PubMed:23333306, PubMed:17190600, PubMed:21144835, PubMed:28241136). Plays a key role in the repair of double-strand DNA breaks (DSBs) in response to DNA damage by promoting non-homologous end joining (NHEJ)- mediated repair of DSBs and specifically counteracting the function of the homologous recombination (HR) rep
   5019..5518    +  promoter       PGK promoter: mouse phosphoglycerate kinase 1 promoter
   5539..6138    +  CDS            PuroR: puromycin N-acetyltransferase; pac from Streptomyces alboniger; confers resistance to puromycin
   6152..6740    +  misc_feature   WPRE: woodchuck hepatitis virus posttranscriptional regulatory element
   6757..7275    +  CDS            nef (fragment): NEF_HV1BR - Experimental evidence at protein level: Swiss-Prot protein existence level 1. Extracellular Nef protein targets CD4(+) T-lymphocytes for apoptosis by interacting with CXCR4 surface receptors (PubMed:14990729). From Human immunodeficiency virus type 1 group M subtype B (isolate BRU/LAI) (HIV-1).
   7323..7580    +  LTR            5' LTR (truncated): truncated 5' long terminal repeat (LTR) from HIV-1
   7733..7749    -  protein_bind   lac operator: The lac repressor binds to the lac operator to inhibit transcription in E. coli. This inhibition can be relieved by adding lactose or isopropyl-β-D-thiogalactopyranoside (IPTG). lac repressor encoded by lacI
   7757..7787    -  promoter       lac promoter: promoter for the E. coli lac operon
   7802..7823    -  protein_bind   CAP binding site: CAP binding activates transcription in the presence of cAMP. E. coli catabolite activator protein
   7836..7928    -  CDS            lacI (fragment): lac repressor; lacI; The lac repressor binds to the lac operator to inhibit transcription in E. coli. This inhibition can be relieved by adding lactose or isopropyl-β-D-thiogalactopyranoside (IPTG).
   8111..8699    -  rep_origin     ori: high-copy-number ColE1/pMB1/pBR322/pUC origin of replication
   8870..9730    -  CDS            AmpR: β-lactamase; bla; confers resistance to ampicillin, carbenicillin, and related antibiotics
   9731..9835    -  promoter       AmpR promoter: bla
   9883..10017   +  polyA_signal   SV40 poly(A) signal: SV40 polyadenylation signal
  10184..329     +  CDS            nef (fragment) (across the origin): NEF_HV1BR - Experimental evidence at protein level: Swiss-Prot protein existence level 1. Extracellular Nef protein targets CD4(+) T-lymphocytes for apoptosis by interacting with CXCR4 surface receptors (PubMed:14990729). From Human immunodeficiency virus type 1 group M subtype B (isolate BRU/LAI) (HIV-1).
>Addgene plasmid #69531 | Apple-53BP1trunc | addgene full sequence | sequence record 227775 | Addgene NGS Result
TGGAAGGGCTAATTCACTCCCAAAGAAGACAAGATATCCTTGATCTGTGGATCTACCACACACAAGGCTA
CTTCCCTGATTAGCAGAACTACACACCAGGGCCAGGGGTCAGATATCCACTGACCTTTGGATGGTGCTAC
AAGCTAGTACCAGTTGAGCCAGATAAGGTAGAAGAGGCCAATAAAGGAGAGAACACCAGCTTGTTACACC
CTGTGAGCCTGCATGGGATGGATGACCCGGAGAGAGAAGTGTTAGAGTGGAGGTTTGACAGCCGCCTAGC
ATTTCATCACGTGGCCCGAGAGCTGCATCCGGAGTACTTCAAGAACTGCTGATATCGAGCTTGCTACAAG
GGACTTTCCGCTGGGGACTTTCCAGGGAGGCGTGGCCTGGGCGGGACTGGGGAGTGGCGAGCCCTCAGAT
CCTGCATATAAGCAGCTGCTTTTTGCCTGTACTGGGTCTCTCTGGTTAGACCAGATCTGAGCCTGGGAGC
TCTCTGGCTAACTAGGGAACCCACTGCTTAAGCCTCAATAAAGCTTGCCTTGAGTGCTTCAAGTAGTGTG
TGCCCGTCTGTTGTGTGACTCTGGTAACTAGAGATCCCTCAGACCCTTTTAGTCAGTGTGGAAAATCTCT
AGCAGTGGCGCCCGAACAGGGACTTGAAAGCGAAAGGGAAACCAGAGGAGCTCTCTCGACGCAGGACTCG
GCTTGCTGAAGCGCGCACGGCAAGAGGCGAGGGGCGGCGACTGGTGAGTACGCCAAAAATTTTGACTAGC
GGAGGCTAGAAGGAGAGAGATGGGTGCGAGAGCGTCAGTATTAAGCGGGGGAGAATTAGATCGCGATGGG
AAAAAATTCGGTTAAGGCCAGGGGGAAAGAAAAAATATAAATTAAAACATATAGTATGGGCAAGCAGGGA
GCTAGAACGATTCGCAGTTAATCCTGGCCTGTTAGAAACATCAGAAGGCTGTAGACAAATACTGGGACAG
CTACAACCATCCCTTCAGACAGGATCAGAAGAACTTAGATCATTATATAATACAGTAGCAACCCTCTATT
GTGTGCATCAAAGGATAGAGATAAAAGACACCAAGGAAGCTTTAGACAAGATAGAGGAAGAGCAAAACAA
AAGTAAGACCACCGCACAGCAAGCGGCCGGCCGCTGATCTTCAGACCTGGAGGAGGAGATATGAGGGACA
ATTGGAGAAGTGAATTATATAAATATAAAGTAGTAAAAATTGAACCATTAGGAGTAGCACCCACCAAGGC
AAAGAGAAGAGTGGTGCAGAGAGAAAAAAGAGCAGTGGGAATAGGAGCTTTGTTCCTTGGGTTCTTGGGA
GCAGCAGGAAGCACTATGGGCGCAGCGTCAATGACGCTGACGGTACAGGCCAGACAATTATTGTCTGGTA
TAGTGCAGCAGCAGAACAATTTGCTGAGGGCTATTGAGGCGCAACAGCATCTGTTGCAACTCACAGTCTG
GGGCATCAAGCAGCTCCAGGCAAGAATCCTGGCTGTGGAAAGATACCTAAAGGATCAACAGCTCCTGGGG
ATTTGGGGTTGCTCTGGAAAACTCATTTGCACCACTGCTGTGCCTTGGAATGCTAGTTGGAGTAATAAAT
CTCTGGAACAGATTTGGAATCACACGACCTGGATGGAGTGGGACAGAGAAATTAACAATTACACAAGCTT
AATACACTCCTTAATTGAAGAATCGCAAAACCAGCAAGAAAAGAATGAACAAGAATTATTGGAATTAGAT
AAATGGGCAAGTTTGTGGAATTGGTTTAACATAACAAATTGGCTGTGGTATATAAAATTATTCATAATGA
TAGTAGGAGGCTTGGTAGGTTTAAGAATAGTTTTTGCTGTACTTTCTATAGTGAATAGAGTTAGGCAGGG
ATATTCACCATTATCGTTTCAGACCCACCTCCCAACCCCGAGGGGACCCGACAGGCCCGAAGGAATAGAA
GAAGAAGGTGGAGAGAGAGACAGAGACAGATCCATTCGATTAGTGAACGGATCTCGACGGTATCGCCTTT
AAAAGAAAAGGGGGGATTGGGGGGTACAGTGCAGGGGAAAGAATAGTAGACATAATAGCAACAGACATAC
AAACTAAAGAATTACAAAAACAAATTACAAAAATTCAAAATTTTCGGGTTTATTACAGGGACAGCAGAGA
TCCAGTTTATCGATAAGCTTGGGAGTTCCGCGTTACATAACTTACGGTAAATGGCCCGCCTGGCTGACCG
CCCAACGACCCCCGCCCATTGACGTCAATAATGACGTATGTTCCCATAGTAACGCCAATAGGGACTTTCC
ATTGACGTCAATGGGTGGAGTATTTACGGTAAACTGCCCACTTGGCAGTACATCAAGTGTATCATATGCC
AAGTACGCCCCCTATTGACGTCAATGACGGTAAATGGCCCGCCTGGCATTATGCCCAGTACATGACCTTA
TGGGACTTTCCTACTTGGCAGTACATCTACGTATTAGTCATCGCTATTACCATGGTGATGCGGTTTTGGC
AGTACATCAATGGGCGTGGATAGCGGTTTGACTCACGGGGATTTCCAAGTCTCCACCCCATTGACGTCAA
TGGGAGTTTGTTTTGGCACCAAAATCAACGGGACTTTCCAAAATGTCGTAACAACTCCGCCCCATTGACG
CAAATGGGCGGTAGGCGTGTACGGTGGGAGGTCTATATAAGCAGAGCTCGTTTAGTGAACCGTCAGATCG
CCTGGAGACGCCATCCACGCTGTTTTGACCTCCATAGAAGACACCGACTCTACTAGAGGATCGCTAGCGC
TACCGGGATAGCTAGCACCATGGTGAGCAAGGGCGAGGAGAATAACATGGCCATCATCAAGGAGTTCATG
CGCTTCAAGGTGCACATGGAGGGCTCCGTGAACGGCCACGAGTTCGAGATCGAGGGCGAGGGCGAGGGCC
GCCCCTACGAGGCCTTTCAGACCGCTAAGCTGAAGGTGACCAAGGGTGGCCCCCTGCCCTTCGCCTGGGA
CATCCTGTCCCCTCAGTTCATGTACGGCTCCAAGGTCTACATTAAGCACCCAGCCGACATCCCCGACTAC
TTCAAGCTGTCCTTCCCCGAGGGCTTCAGGTGGGAGCGCGTGATGAACTTCGAGGACGGCGGCATTATTC
ACGTTAACCAGGACTCCTCCCTGCAGGACGGCGTGTTCATCTACAAGGTGAAGCTGCGCGGCACCAACTT
CCCCTCCGACGGCCCCGTAATGCAGAAGAAGACCATGGGCTGGGAGGCCTCCGAGGAGCGGATGTACCCC
GAGGACGGCGCCCTGAAGAGCGAGATCAAGAAGAGGCTGAAGCTGAAGGACGGCGGCCACTACGCCGCCG
AGGTCAAGACCACCTACAAGGCCAAGAAGCCCGTGCAGCTGCCCGGCGCCTACATCGTCGACATCAAGTT
GGACATCGTGTCCCACAACGAGGACTACACCATCGTGGAACAGTACGAACGCGCCGAGGGCCGCCACTCC
ACCGGCGGCATGGACGAGCTGTACAAGGGAGAAGAAGAGTTTGATATGCCTCAGCCTCCACATGGCCATG
TCTTACATCGTCACATGAGAACAATCCGGGAAGTACGCACACTTGTCACTCGTGTCATTACAGATGTGTA
TTATGTGGATGGAACAGAAGTAGAAAGAAAAGTAACTGAGGAGACTGAAGAGCCAATTGTAGAGTGTCAG
GAGTGTGAAACTGAAGTTTCCCCTTCACAGACTGGGGGCTCCTCAGGTGACCTGGGGGATATCAGCTCCT
TCTCCTCCAAGGCATCCAGCTTACACCGCACATCAAGTGGGACAAGTCTCTCAGCTATGCACAGCAGTGG
AAGCTCAGGGAAAGGAGCCGGACCACTCAGAGGGAAAACCAGCGGGACAGAACCCGCAGATTTTGCCTTA
CCCAGCTCCCGAGGAGGCCCAGGAAAACTGAGTCCTAGAAAAGGGGTCAGTCAGACAGGGACGCCAGTGT
GTGAGGAGGATGGTGATGCAGGCCTTGGCATCAGACAGGGAGGGAAGGCTCCAGTCACGCCTCGTGGGCG
TGGGCGAAGGGGCCGCCCACCTTCTCGGACCACTGGAACCAGAGAAACAGCTGTGCCTGGCCCCTTGGGC
ATAGAGGACATTTCACCTAACTTGTCACCAGATGATAAATCCTTCAGCCGTGTCGTGCCCCGAGTGCCAG
ACTCCACCAGACGAACAGATGTGGGTGCTGGTGCTTTGCGTCGTAGTGACTCTCCAGAAATTCCTTTCCA
GGCTGCTGCTGGCCCTTCTGATGGCTTAGATGCCTCCTCTCCAGGAAATAGCTTTGTAGGGCTCCGTGTT
GTAGCCAAGTGGTCATCCAATGGCTACTTTTACTCTGGGAAAATCACACGAGATGTCGGAGCTGGGAAGT
ATAAATTGCTCTTTGATGATGGGTACGAATGTGATGTGTTGGGCAAAGACATTCTGTTATGTGACCCCAT
CCCGCTGGACACTGAAGTGACGGCCCTCTCGGAGGATGAGTATTTCAGTGCAGGAGTGGTGAAAGGACAT
AGGAAGGAGTCTGGGGAACTGTACTACAGCATTGAAAAAGAAGGCCAAAGAAAGTGGTATAAGCGAATGG
CTGTCATCCTGTCCTTGGAGCAAGGAAACAGACTGAGAGAGCAGTATGGGCTTGGCCCCTATGAAGCAGT
AACACCTCTTACAAAGGCAGCAGATATCAGCTTAGACAATTTGGTGGAAGGGAAGCGGAAACGGCGCAGT
AACGTCAGCTCCCCAGCCACCCCTACTGCCTCCAGTAGCAGCAGCACAACCCCTACCCGAAAGATCACAG
AAAGTCCTCGTGCCTCCATGGGAGTTCTCTCAGGCAAAAGAAAACTTATCACTTCTGAAGAGGAACGGTC
CCCTGCCAAGCGAGGTCGCAAGTCTGCCACAGTAAAACCTGGTGCAGTAGGGGCAGGAGAGTTTGTGAGC
CCCTGTGAGAGTGGAGACAACACCGTGAATGATCTAGATAATTCTACCGGGTAGGGGAGGCGCTTTTCCC
AAGGCAGTCTGGAGCATGCGCTTTAGCAGCCCCGCTGGGCACTTGGCGCTACACAAGTGGCCTCTGGCCT
CGCACACATTCCACATCCACCGGTAGGCGCCAACCGGCTCCGTTCTTTGGTGGCCCCTTCGCGCCACCTT
CTACTCCTCCCCTAGTCAGGAAGTTCCCCCCCGCCCCGCAGCTCGCGTCGTGCAGGACGTGACAAATGGA
AGTAGCACGTCTCACTAGTCTCGTGCAGATGGACAGCACCGCTGAGCAATGGAAGCGGGTAGGCCTTTGG
GGCAGCGGCCAATAGCAGCTTTGCTCCTTCGCTTTCTGGGCTCAGAGGCTGGGAAGGGGTGGGTCCGGGG
GCGGGCTCAGGGGCGGGCTCAGGGGCGGGGCGGGCGCCCGAAGGTCCTCCGGAGGCCCGGCATTCTGCAC
GCTTCAAAAGCGCACGTCTGCCGCGCTGTTCTCCTCTTCCTCATCTCCGGGCCTTTCGACCTGCAGCCCA
AGCTTACCATGACCGAGTACAAGCCCACGGTGCGCCTCGCCACCCGCGACGACGTCCCCAGGGCCGTACG
CACCCTCGCCGCCGCGTTCGCCGACTACCCCGCCACGCGCCACACCGTCGATCCGGACCGCCACATCGAG
CGGGTCACCGAGCTGCAAGAACTCTTCCTCACGCGCGTCGGGCTCGACATCGGCAAGGTGTGGGTCGCGG
ACGACGGCGCCGCGGTGGCGGTCTGGACCACGCCGGAGAGCGTCGAAGCGGGGGCGGTGTTCGCCGAGAT
CGGCCCGCGCATGGCCGAGTTGAGCGGTTCCCGGCTGGCCGCGCAGCAACAGATGGAAGGCCTCCTGGCG
CCGCACCGGCCCAAGGAGCCCGCGTGGTTCCTGGCCACCGTCGGCGTCTCGCCCGACCACCAGGGCAAGG
GTCTGGGCAGCGCCGTCGTGCTCCCCGGAGTGGAGGCGGCCGAGCGCGCCGGGGTGCCCGCCTTCCTGGA
GACCTCCGCGCCCCGCAACCTCCCCTTCTACGAGCGGCTCGGCTTCACCGTCACCGCCGACGTCGAGGTG
CCCGAAGGACCGCGCACCTGGTGCATGACCCGCAAGCCCGGTGCCTGACCGCGTCTGGAACAATCAACCT
CTGGATTACAAAATTTGTGAAAGATTGACTGGTATTCTTAACTATGTTGCTCCTTTTACGCTATGTGGAT
ACGCTGCTTTAATGCCTTTGTATCATGCTATTGCTTCCCGTATGGCTTTCATTTTCTCCTCCTTGTATAA
ATCCTGGTTGCTGTCTCTTTATGAGGAGTTGTGGCCCGTTGTCAGGCAACGTGGCGTGGTGTGCACTGTG
TTTGCTGACGCAACCCCCACTGGTTGGGGCATTGCCACCACCTGTCAGCTCCTTTCCGGGACTTTCGCTT
TCCCCCTCCCTATTGCCACGGCGGAACTCATCGCCGCCTGCCTTGCCCGCTGCTGGACAGGGGCTCGGCT
GTTGGGCACTGACAATTCCGTGGTGTTGTCGGGGAAGCTGACGTCCTTTCCATGGCTGCTCGCCTGTGTT
GCCACCTGGATTCTGCGCGGGACGTCCTTCTGCTACGTCCCTTCGGCCCTCAATCCAGCGGACCTTCCTT
CCCGCGGCCTGCTGCCGGCTCTGCGGCCTCTTCCGCGTCTTCGCCTTCGCCCTCAGACGAGTCGGATCTC
CCTTTGGGCCGCCTCCCCGCCTGGAATTAATTCTGCAGTCGAGACCTAGAAAAACATGGAGCAATCACAA
GTAGCAATACAGCAGCTACCAATGCTGATTGTGCCTGGCTAGAAGCACAAGAGGAGGAGGAGGTGGGTTT
TCCAGTCACACCTCAGGTACCTTTAAGACCAATGACTTACAAGGCAGCTGTAGATCTTAGCCACTTTTTA
AAAGAAAAGAGGGGACTGGAAGGGCTAATTCACTCCCAACGAAGACAAGATATCCTTGATCTGTGGATCT
ACCACACACAAGGCTACTTCCCTGATTAGCAGAACTACACACCAGGGCCAGGGGTCAGATATCCACTGAC
CTTTGGATGGTGCTACAAGCTAGTACCAGTTGAGCCAGATAAGGTAGAAGAGGCCAATAAAGGAGAGAAC
ACCAGCTTGTTACACCCTGTGAGCCTGCATGGGATGGATGACCCGGAGAGAGAAGTGTTAGAGTGGAGGT
TTGACAGCCGCCTAGCATTTCATCACGTGGCCCGAGAGCTGCATCCGGAGTACTTCAAGAACTGCTGATA
TCGAGCTTGCTACAAGGGACTTTCCGCTGGGGACTTTCCAGGGAGGCGTGGCCTGGGCGGGACTGGGGAG
TGGCGAGCCCTCAGATCCTGCATATAAGCAGCTGCTTTTTGCCTGTACTGGGTCTCTCTGGTTAGACCAG
ATCTGAGCCTGGGAGCTCTCTGGCTAACTAGGGAACCCACTGCTTAAGCCTCAATAAAGCTTGCCTTGAG
TGCTTCAAGTAGTGTGTGCCCGTCTGTTGTGTGACTCTGGTAACTAGAGATCCCTCAGACCCTTTTAGTC
AGTGTGGAAAATCTCTAGCAGTAGTAGTTCATGTCATCTTATTATTCAGTATTTATAACTTGCAAAGAAA
TGAATATCAGAGAGTGAGAGGCCTTGACATTGCTAGCGTTTTACCGTCGACCTCTAGCTAGAGCTTGGCG
TAATCATGGTCATAGCTGTTTCCTGTGTGAAATTGTTATCCGCTCACAATTCCACACAACATACGAGCCG
GAAGCATAAAGTGTAAAGCCTGGGGTGCCTAATGAGTGAGCTAACTCACATTAATTGCGTTGCGCTCACT
GCCCGCTTTCCAGTCGGGAAACCTGTCGTGCCAGCTGCATTAATGAATCGGCCAACGCGCGGGGAGAGGC
GGTTTGCGTATTGGGCGCTCTTCCGCTTCCTCGCTCACTGACTCGCTGCGCTCGGTCGTTCGGCTGCGGC
GAGCGGTATCAGCTCACTCAAAGGCGGTAATACGGTTATCCACAGAATCAGGGGATAACGCAGGAAAGAA
CATGTGAGCAAAAGGCCAGCAAAAGGCCAGGAACCGTAAAAAGGCCGCGTTGCTGGCGTTTTTCCATAGG
CTCCGCCCCCCTGACGAGCATCACAAAAATCGACGCTCAAGTCAGAGGTGGCGAAACCCGACAGGACTAT
AAAGATACCAGGCGTTTCCCCCTGGAAGCTCCCTCGTGCGCTCTCCTGTTCCGACCCTGCCGCTTACCGG
ATACCTGTCCGCCTTTCTCCCTTCGGGAAGCGTGGCGCTTTCTCATAGCTCACGCTGTAGGTATCTCAGT
TCGGTGTAGGTCGTTCGCTCCAAGCTGGGCTGTGTGCACGAACCCCCCGTTCAGCCCGACCGCTGCGCCT
TATCCGGTAACTATCGTCTTGAGTCCAACCCGGTAAGACACGACTTATCGCCACTGGCAGCAGCCACTGG
TAACAGGATTAGCAGAGCGAGGTATGTAGGCGGTGCTACAGAGTTCTTGAAGTGGTGGCCTAACTACGGC
TACACTAGAAGAACAGTATTTGGTATCTGCGCTCTGCTGAAGCCAGTTACCTTCGGAAAAAGAGTTGGTA
GCTCTTGATCCGGCAAACAAACCACCGCTGGTAGCGGTGGTTTTTTTGTTTGCAAGCAGCAGATTACGCG
CAGAAAAAAAGGATCTCAAGAAGATCCTTTGATCTTTTCTACGGGGTCTGACGCTCAGTGGAACGAAAAC
TCACGTTAAGGGATTTTGGTCATGAGATTATCAAAAAGGATCTTCACCTAGATCCTTTTAAATTAAAAAT
GAAGTTTTAAATCAATCTAAAGTATATATGAGTAAACTTGGTCTGACAGTTACCAATGCTTAATCAGTGA
GGCACCTATCTCAGCGATCTGTCTATTTCGTTCATCCATAGTTGCCTGACTCCCCGTCGTGTAGATAACT
ACGATACGGGAGGGCTTACCATCTGGCCCCAGTGCTGCAATGATACCGCGAGACCCACGCTCACCGGCTC
CAGATTTATCAGCAATAAACCAGCCAGCCGGAAGGGCCGAGCGCAGAAGTGGTCCTGCAACTTTATCCGC
CTCCATCCAGTCTATTAATTGTTGCCGGGAAGCTAGAGTAAGTAGTTCGCCAGTTAATAGTTTGCGCAAC
GTTGTTGCCATTGCTACAGGCATCGTGGTGTCACGCTCGTCGTTTGGTATGGCTTCATTCAGCTCCGGTT
CCCAACGATCAAGGCGAGTTACATGATCCCCCATGTTGTGCAAAAAAGCGGTTAGCTCCTTCGGTCCTCC
GATCGTTGTCAGAAGTAAGTTGGCCGCAGTGTTATCACTCATGGTTATGGCAGCACTGCATAATTCTCTT
ACTGTCATGCCATCCGTAAGATGCTTTTCTGTGACTGGTGAGTACTCAACCAAGTCATTCTGAGAATAGT
GTATGCGGCGACCGAGTTGCTCTTGCCCGGCGTCAATACGGGATAATACCGCGCCACATAGCAGAACTTT
AAAAGTGCTCATCATTGGAAAACGTTCTTCGGGGCGAAAACTCTCAAGGATCTTACCGCTGTTGAGATCC
AGTTCGATGTAACCCACTCGTGCACCCAACTGATCTTCAGCATCTTTTACTTTCACCAGCGTTTCTGGGT
GAGCAAAAACAGGAAGGCAAAATGCCGCAAAAAAGGGAATAAGGGCGACACGGAAATGTTGAATACTCAT
ACTCTTCCTTTTTCAATATTATTGAAGCATTTATCAGGGTTATTGTCTCATGAGCGGATACATATTTGAA
TGTATTTAGAAAAATAAACAAATAGGGGTTCCGCGCACATTTCCCCGAAAAGTGCCACCTGACGTCGACG
GATCGGGAGATCAACTTGTTTATTGCAGCTTATAATGGTTACAAATAAAGCAATAGCATCACAAATTTCA
CAAATAAAGCATTTTTTTCACTGCATTCTAGTTGTGGTTTGTCCAAACTCATCAATGTATCTTATCATGT
CTGGATCAACTGGATAACTCAAGCTAACCAAAATCATCCCAAACTTCCCACCCCATACCCTATTACCACT
GCCAATTACCTGTGGTTTCATTTACTCTAAACCTGTGATTCCTCTGAATTATTTTCATTTTAAAGAAATT
GTATTTGTTAAATATGTACTACAAACTTAGTAGT
