Features (pLannotate 1.2.2; 25 found; start..end, strand, type, name):
    377..634     +  LTR            5' LTR (truncated): truncated 5' long terminal repeat (LTR) from HIV-1
    681..806     +  misc_feature   HIV-1 Ψ: packaging signal of human immunodeficiency virus type 1
    790..1128    +  CDS            HIV-1 gag (fragment): gag protein from human immunodeficiency virus 1; gag
   1303..1536    +  misc_feature   RRE: The Rev response element (RRE) of HIV-1 allows for Rev-dependent mRNA export from the nucleus to the cytoplasm.
   1913..2013    +  CDS            Rev (fragment): human immunodeficiency virus 1 (HIV-1) Rev protein; rev; enhances nuclear export of unspliced and incompletely spliced viral mRNAs
   2028..2143    +  misc_feature   cPPT/CTS: central polypurine tract and central termination sequence of HIV-1 (lacking the first T)
   2201..2504    +  enhancer       CMV enhancer: human cytomegalovirus immediate early enhancer
   2505..2708    +  promoter       CMV promoter: human cytomegalovirus (CMV) immediate early promoter
   2820..3527    +  CDS            mApple: mApple is a basic (constitutively fluorescent) red fluorescent protein published in 2008, derived from Discosoma sp.. It is reported to be a rapidly-maturing monomer with high acid sensitivity.
   3450..4994    +  CDS            TP53BP1 (fragment): TP53B_HUMAN - Experimental evidence at protein level: Swiss-Prot protein existence level 1. Double-strand break (DSB) repair protein involved in response to DNA damage, telomere dynamics and class-switch recombination (CSR) during antibody genesis (PubMed:12364621, PubMed:22553214, PubMed:23333306, PubMed:17190600, PubMed:21144835, PubMed:28241136). Plays a key role in the repair of double-strand DNA breaks (DSBs) in response to DNA damage by promoting non-homologous end joining (NHEJ)- mediated repair of DSBs and specifically counteracting the function of the homologous recombination (HR) rep
   5019..5518    +  promoter       PGK promoter: mouse phosphoglycerate kinase 1 promoter
   5539..6138    +  CDS            PuroR: puromycin N-acetyltransferase; pac from Streptomyces alboniger; confers resistance to puromycin
   6152..6740    +  misc_feature   WPRE: woodchuck hepatitis virus posttranscriptional regulatory element
   6757..7275    +  CDS            nef (fragment): NEF_HV1BR - Experimental evidence at protein level: Swiss-Prot protein existence level 1. Extracellular Nef protein targets CD4(+) T-lymphocytes for apoptosis by interacting with CXCR4 surface receptors (PubMed:14990729). From Human immunodeficiency virus type 1 group M subtype B (isolate BRU/LAI) (HIV-1).
   7323..7580    +  LTR            5' LTR (truncated): truncated 5' long terminal repeat (LTR) from HIV-1
   7731..7753    -  protein_bind   lac operator (fragment): The lac repressor binds to the lac operator to inhibit transcription in E. coli. This inhibition can be relieved by adding lactose or isopropyl-β-D-thiogalactopyranoside (IPTG). lac repressor encoded by lacI
   7757..7787    -  promoter       lac promoter: promoter for the E. coli lac operon
   7802..7823    -  protein_bind   CAP binding site: CAP binding activates transcription in the presence of cAMP. E. coli catabolite activator protein
   7836..7928    -  CDS            lacI (fragment): lac repressor; lacI; The lac repressor binds to the lac operator to inhibit transcription in E. coli. This inhibition can be relieved by adding lactose or isopropyl-β-D-thiogalactopyranoside (IPTG).
   8111..8699    -  rep_origin     ori: high-copy-number ColE1/pMB1/pBR322/pUC origin of replication
   8870..9730    -  CDS            AmpR: β-lactamase; bla; confers resistance to ampicillin, carbenicillin, and related antibiotics
   9741..10508   +  mobile_element IS1: prokaryotic transposable element IS1
  10510..10612   -  promoter       AmpR promoter: bla
  10660..10794   +  polyA_signal   SV40 poly(A) signal: SV40 polyadenylation signal
  10961..329     +  CDS            nef (fragment) (across the origin): NEF_HV1BR - Experimental evidence at protein level: Swiss-Prot protein existence level 1. Extracellular Nef protein targets CD4(+) T-lymphocytes for apoptosis by interacting with CXCR4 surface receptors (PubMed:14990729). From Human immunodeficiency virus type 1 group M subtype B (isolate BRU/LAI) (HIV-1).
>Addgene plasmid #69531 | Apple-53BP1trunc Sequencing Result | analyzer sequence | sequence record 229411
TGGAAGGGCTAATTCACTCCCAAAGAAGACAAGATATCCTTGATCTGTGGATCTACCACACACAAGGCTA
CTTCCCTGATTAGCAGAACTACACACCAGGGCCAGGGGTCAGATATCCACTGACCTTTGGATGGTGCTAC
AAGCTAGTACCAGTTGAGCCAGATAAGGTAGAAGAGGCCAATAAAGGAGAGAACACCAGCTTGTTACACC
CTGTGAGCCTGCATGGGATGGATGACCCGGAGAGAGAAGTGTTAGAGTGGAGGTTTGACAGCCGCCTAGC
ATTTCATCACGTGGCCCGAGAGCTGCATCCGGAGTACTTCAAGAACTGCTGATATCGAGCTTGCTACAAG
GGACTTTCCGCTGGGGACTTTCCAGGGAGGCGTGGCCTGGGCGGGACTGGGGAGTGGCGAGCCCTCAGAT
CCTGCATATAAGCAGCTGCTTTTTGCCTGTACTGGGTCTCTCTGGTTAGACCAGATCTGAGCCTGGGAGC
TCTCTGGCTAACTAGGGAACCCACTGCTTAAGCCTCAATAAAGCTTGCCTTGAGTGCTTCAAGTAGTGTG
TGCCCGTCTGTTGTGTGACTCTGGTAACTAGAGATCCCTCAGACCCTTTTAGTCAGTGTGGAAAATCTCT
AGCAGTGGCGCCCGAACAGGGACTTGAAAGCGAAAGGGAAACCAGAGGAGCTCTCTCGACGCAGGACTCG
GCTTGCTGAAGCGCGCACGGCAAGAGGCGAGGGGCGGCGACTGGTGAGTACGCCAAAAATTTTGACTAGC
GGAGGCTAGAAGGAGAGAGATGGGTGCGAGAGCGTCAGTATTAAGCGGGGGAGAATTAGATCGCGATGGG
AAAAAATTCGGTTAAGGCCAGGGGGAAAGAAAAAATATAAATTAAAACATATAGTATGGGCAAGCAGGGA
GCTAGAACGATTCGCAGTTAATCCTGGCCTGTTAGAAACATCAGAAGGCTGTAGACAAATACTGGGACAG
CTACAACCATCCCTTCAGACAGGATCAGAAGAACTTAGATCATTATATAATACAGTAGCAACCCTCTATT
GTGTGCATCAAAGGATAGAGATAAAAGACACCAAGGAAGCTTTAGACAAGATAGAGGAAGAGCAAAACAA
AAGTAAGACCACCGCACAGCAAGCGGCCGGCCGCTGATCTTCAGACCTGGAGGAGGAGATATGAGGGACA
ATTGGAGAAGTGAATTATATAAATATAAAGTAGTAAAAATTGAACCATTAGGAGTAGCACCCACCAAGGC
AAAGAGAAGAGTGGTGCAGAGAGAAAAAAGAGCAGTGGGAATAGGAGCTTTGTTCCTTGGGTTCTTGGGA
GCAGCAGGAAGCACTATGGGCGCAGCGTCAATGACGCTGACGGTACAGGCCAGACAATTATTGTCTGGTA
TAGTGCAGCAGCAGAACAATTTGCTGAGGGCTATTGAGGCGCAACAGCATCTGTTGCAACTCACAGTCTG
GGGCATCAAGCAGCTCCAGGCAAGAATCCTGGCTGTGGAAAGATACCTAAAGGATCAACAGCTCCTGGGG
ATTTGGGGTTGCTCTGGAAAACTCATTTGCACCACTGCTGTGCCTTGGAATGCTAGTTGGAGTAATAAAT
CTCTGGAACAGATTTGGAATCACACGACCTGGATGGAGTGGGACAGAGAAATTAACAATTACACAAGCTT
AATACACTCCTTAATTGAAGAATCGCAAAACCAGCAAGAAAAGAATGAACAAGAATTATTGGAATTAGAT
AAATGGGCAAGTTTGTGGAATTGGTTTAACATAACAAATTGGCTGTGGTATATAAAATTATTCATAATGA
TAGTAGGAGGCTTGGTAGGTTTAAGAATAGTTTTTGCTGTACTTTCTATAGTGAATAGAGTTAGGCAGGG
ATATTCACCATTATCGTTTCAGACCCACCTCCCAACCCCGAGGGGACCCGACAGGCCCGAAGGAATAGAA
GAAGAAGGTGGAGAGAGAGACAGAGACAGATCCATTCGATTAGTGAACGGATCTCGACGGTATCGCCTTT
AAAAGAAAAGGGGGGATTGGGGGGTACAGTGCAGGGGAAAGAATAGTAGACATAATAGCAACAGACATAC
AAACTAAAGAATTACAAAAACAAATTACAAAAATTCAAAATTTTCGGGTTTATTACAGGGACAGCAGAGA
TCCAGTTTATCGATAAGCTTGGGAGTTCCGCGTTACATAACTTACGGTAAATGGCCCGCCTGGCTGACCG
CCCAACGACCCCCGCCCATTGACGTCAATAATGACGTATGTTCCCATAGTAACGCCAATAGGGACTTTCC
ATTGACGTCAATGGGTGGAGTATTTACGGTAAACTGCCCACTTGGCAGTACATCAAGTGTATCATATGCC
AAGTACGCCCCCTATTGACGTCAATGACGGTAAATGGCCCGCCTGGCATTATGCCCAGTACATGACCTTA
TGGGACTTTCCTACTTGGCAGTACATCTACGTATTAGTCATCGCTATTACCATGGTGATGCGGTTTTGGC
AGTACATCAATGGGCGTGGATAGCGGTTTGACTCACGGGGATTTCCAAGTCTCCACCCCATTGACGTCAA
TGGGAGTTTGTTTTGGCACCAAAATCAACGGGACTTTCCAAAATGTCGTAACAACTCCGCCCCATTGACG
CAAATGGGCGGTAGGCGTGTACGGTGGGAGGTCTATATAAGCAGAGCTCGTTTAGTGAACCGTCAGATCG
CCTGGAGACGCCATCCACGCTGTTTTGACCTCCATAGAAGACACCGACTCTACTAGAGGATCGCTAGCGC
TACCGGGATAGCTAGCACCATGGTGAGCAAGGGCGAGGAGAATAACATGGCCATCATCAAGGAGTTCATG
CGCTTCAAGGTGCACATGGAGGGCTCCGTGAACGGCCACGAGTTCGAGATCGAGGGCGAGGGCGAGGGCC
GCCCCTACGAGGCCTTTCAGACCGCTAAGCTGAAGGTGACCAAGGGTGGCCCCCTGCCCTTCGCCTGGGA
CATCCTGTCCCCTCAGTTCATGTACGGCTCCAAGGTCTACATTAAGCACCCAGCCGACATCCCCGACTAC
TTCAAGCTGTCCTTCCCCGAGGGCTTCAGGTGGGAGCGCGTGATGAACTTCGAGGACGGCGGCATTATTC
ACGTTAACCAGGACTCCTCCCTGCAGGACGGCGTGTTCATCTACAAGGTGAAGCTGCGCGGCACCAACTT
CCCCTCCGACGGCCCCGTAATGCAGAAGAAGACCATGGGCTGGGAGGCCTCCGAGGAGCGGATGTACCCC
GAGGACGGCGCCCTGAAGAGCGAGATCAAGAAGAGGCTGAAGCTGAAGGACGGCGGCCACTACGCCGCCG
AGGTCAAGACCACCTACAAGGCCAAGAAGCCCGTGCAGCTGCCCGGCGCCTACATCGTCGACATCAAGTT
GGACATCGTGTCCCACAACGAGGACTACACCATCGTGGAACAGTACGAACGCGCCGAGGGCCGCCACTCC
ACCGGCGGCATGGACGAGCTGTACAAGGGAGAAGAAGAGTTTGATATGCCTCAGCCTCCACATGGCCATG
TCTTACATCGTCACATGAGAACAATCCGGGAAGTACGCACACTTGTCACTCGTGTCATTACAGATGTGTA
TTATGTGGATGGAACAGAAGTAGAAAGAAAAGTAACTGAGGAGACTGAAGAGCCAATTGTAGAGTGTCAG
GAGTGTGAAACTGAAGTTTCCCCTTCACAGACTGGGGGCTCCTCAGGTGACCTGGGGGATATCAGCTCCT
TCTCCTCCAAGGCATCCAGCTTACACCGCACATCAAGTGGGACAAGTCTCTCAGCTATGCACAGCAGTGG
AAGCTCAGGGAAAGGAGCCGGACCACTCAGAGGGAAAACCAGCGGGACAGAACCCGCAGATTTTGCCTTA
CCCAGCTCCCGAGGAGGCCCAGGAAAACTGAGTCCTAGAAAAGGGGTCAGTCAGACAGGGACGCCAGTGT
GTGAGGAGGATGGTGATGCAGGCCTTGGCATCAGACAGGGAGGGAAGGCTCCAGTCACGCCTCGTGGGCG
TGGGCGAAGGGGCCGCCCACCTTCTCGGACCACTGGAACCAGAGAAACAGCTGTGCCTGGCCCCTTGGGC
ATAGAGGACATTTCACCTAACTTGTCACCAGATGATAAATCCTTCAGCCGTGTCGTGCCCCGAGTGCCAG
ACTCCACCAGACGAACAGATGTGGGTGCTGGTGCTTTGCGTCGTAGTGACTCTCCAGAAATTCCTTTCCA
GGCTGCTGCTGGCCCTTCTGATGGCTTAGATGCCTCCTCTCCAGGAAATAGCTTTGTAGGGCTCCGTGTT
GTAGCCAAGTGGTCATCCAATGGCTACTTTTACTCTGGGAAAATCACACGAGATGTCGGAGCTGGGAAGT
ATAAATTGCTCTTTGATGATGGGTACGAATGTGATGTGTTGGGCAAAGACATTCTGTTATGTGACCCCAT
CCCGCTGGACACTGAAGTGACGGCCCTCTCGGAGGATGAGTATTTCAGTGCAGGAGTGGTGAAAGGACAT
AGGAAGGAGTCTGGGGAACTGTACTACAGCATTGAAAAAGAAGGCCAAAGAAAGTGGTATAAGCGAATGG
CTGTCATCCTGTCCTTGGAGCAAGGAAACAGACTGAGAGAGCAGTATGGGCTTGGCCCCTATGAAGCAGT
AACACCTCTTACAAAGGCAGCAGATATCAGCTTAGACAATTTGGTGGAAGGGAAGCGGAAACGGCGCAGT
AACGTCAGCTCCCCAGCCACCCCTACTGCCTCCAGTAGCAGCAGCACAACCCCTACCCGAAAGATCACAG
AAAGTCCTCGTGCCTCCATGGGAGTTCTCTCAGGCAAAAGAAAACTTATCACTTCTGAAGAGGAACGGTC
CCCTGCCAAGCGAGGTCGCAAGTCTGCCACAGTAAAACCTGGTGCAGTAGGGGCAGGAGAGTTTGTGAGC
CCCTGTGAGAGTGGAGACAACACCGTGAATGATCTAGATAATTCTACCGGGTAGGGGAGGCGCTTTTCCC
AAGGCAGTCTGGAGCATGCGCTTTAGCAGCCCCGCTGGGCACTTGGCGCTACACAAGTGGCCTCTGGCCT
CGCACACATTCCACATCCACCGGTAGGCGCCAACCGGCTCCGTTCTTTGGTGGCCCCTTCGCGCCACCTT
CTACTCCTCCCCTAGTCAGGAAGTTCCCCCCCGCCCCGCAGCTCGCGTCGTGCAGGACGTGACAAATGGA
AGTAGCACGTCTCACTAGTCTCGTGCAGATGGACAGCACCGCTGAGCAATGGAAGCGGGTAGGCCTTTGG
GGCAGCGGCCAATAGCAGCTTTGCTCCTTCGCTTTCTGGGCTCAGAGGCTGGGAAGGGGTGGGTCCGGGG
GCGGGCTCAGGGGCGGGCTCAGGGGCGGGGCGGGCGCCCGAAGGTCCTCCGGAGGCCCGGCATTCTGCAC
GCTTCAAAAGCGCACGTCTGCCGCGCTGTTCTCCTCTTCCTCATCTCCGGGCCTTTCGACCTGCAGCCCA
AGCTTACCATGACCGAGTACAAGCCCACGGTGCGCCTCGCCACCCGCGACGACGTCCCCAGGGCCGTACG
CACCCTCGCCGCCGCGTTCGCCGACTACCCCGCCACGCGCCACACCGTCGATCCGGACCGCCACATCGAG
CGGGTCACCGAGCTGCAAGAACTCTTCCTCACGCGCGTCGGGCTCGACATCGGCAAGGTGTGGGTCGCGG
ACGACGGCGCCGCGGTGGCGGTCTGGACCACGCCGGAGAGCGTCGAAGCGGGGGCGGTGTTCGCCGAGAT
CGGCCCGCGCATGGCCGAGTTGAGCGGTTCCCGGCTGGCCGCGCAGCAACAGATGGAAGGCCTCCTGGCG
CCGCACCGGCCCAAGGAGCCCGCGTGGTTCCTGGCCACCGTCGGCGTCTCGCCCGACCACCAGGGCAAGG
GTCTGGGCAGCGCCGTCGTGCTCCCCGGAGTGGAGGCGGCCGAGCGCGCCGGGGTGCCCGCCTTCCTGGA
GACCTCCGCGCCCCGCAACCTCCCCTTCTACGAGCGGCTCGGCTTCACCGTCACCGCCGACGTCGAGGTG
CCCGAAGGACCGCGCACCTGGTGCATGACCCGCAAGCCCGGTGCCTGACCGCGTCTGGAACAATCAACCT
CTGGATTACAAAATTTGTGAAAGATTGACTGGTATTCTTAACTATGTTGCTCCTTTTACGCTATGTGGAT
ACGCTGCTTTAATGCCTTTGTATCATGCTATTGCTTCCCGTATGGCTTTCATTTTCTCCTCCTTGTATAA
ATCCTGGTTGCTGTCTCTTTATGAGGAGTTGTGGCCCGTTGTCAGGCAACGTGGCGTGGTGTGCACTGTG
TTTGCTGACGCAACCCCCACTGGTTGGGGCATTGCCACCACCTGTCAGCTCCTTTCCGGGACTTTCGCTT
TCCCCCTCCCTATTGCCACGGCGGAACTCATCGCCGCCTGCCTTGCCCGCTGCTGGACAGGGGCTCGGCT
GTTGGGCACTGACAATTCCGTGGTGTTGTCGGGGAAGCTGACGTCCTTTCCATGGCTGCTCGCCTGTGTT
GCCACCTGGATTCTGCGCGGGACGTCCTTCTGCTACGTCCCTTCGGCCCTCAATCCAGCGGACCTTCCTT
CCCGCGGCCTGCTGCCGGCTCTGCGGCCTCTTCCGCGTCTTCGCCTTCGCCCTCAGACGAGTCGGATCTC
CCTTTGGGCCGCCTCCCCGCCTGGAATTAATTCTGCAGTCGAGACCTAGAAAAACATGGAGCAATCACAA
GTAGCAATACAGCAGCTACCAATGCTGATTGTGCCTGGCTAGAAGCACAAGAGGAGGAGGAGGTGGGTTT
TCCAGTCACACCTCAGGTACCTTTAAGACCAATGACTTACAAGGCAGCTGTAGATCTTAGCCACTTTTTA
AAAGAAAAGAGGGGACTGGAAGGGCTAATTCACTCCCAACGAAGACAAGATATCCTTGATCTGTGGATCT
ACCACACACAAGGCTACTTCCCTGATTAGCAGAACTACACACCAGGGCCAGGGGTCAGATATCCACTGAC
CTTTGGATGGTGCTACAAGCTAGTACCAGTTGAGCCAGATAAGGTAGAAGAGGCCAATAAAGGAGAGAAC
ACCAGCTTGTTACACCCTGTGAGCCTGCATGGGATGGATGACCCGGAGAGAGAAGTGTTAGAGTGGAGGT
TTGACAGCCGCCTAGCATTTCATCACGTGGCCCGAGAGCTGCATCCGGAGTACTTCAAGAACTGCTGATA
TCGAGCTTGCTACAAGGGACTTTCCGCTGGGGACTTTCCAGGGAGGCGTGGCCTGGGCGGGACTGGGGAG
TGGCGAGCCCTCAGATCCTGCATATAAGCAGCTGCTTTTTGCCTGTACTGGGTCTCTCTGGTTAGACCAG
ATCTGAGCCTGGGAGCTCTCTGGCTAACTAGGGAACCCACTGCTTAAGCCTCAATAAAGCTTGCCTTGAG
TGCTTCAAGTAGTGTGTGCCCGTCTGTTGTGTGACTCTGGTAACTAGAGATCCCTCAGACCCTTTTAGTC
AGTGTGGAAAATCTCTAGCAGTAGTAGTTCATGTCATCTTATTATTCAGTATTTATAACTTGCAAAGAAA
TGAATATCAGAGAGTGAGAGGCCTTGACATTGCTAGCGTTTTACCGTCGACCTCTAGCTAGAGCTTGGCG
TAATCATGGTCATAGCTGTTTCCTGTGTGAAATTGTTATCCGCTCACAATTCCACACAACATACGAGCCG
GAAGCATAAAGTGTAAAGCCTGGGGTGCCTAATGAGTGAGCTAACTCACATTAATTGCGTTGCGCTCACT
GCCCGCTTTCCAGTCGGGAAACCTGTCGTGCCAGCTGCATTAATGAATCGGCCAACGCGCGGGGAGAGGC
GGTTTGCGTATTGGGCGCTCTTCCGCTTCCTCGCTCACTGACTCGCTGCGCTCGGTCGTTCGGCTGCGGC
GAGCGGTATCAGCTCACTCAAAGGCGGTAATACGGTTATCCACAGAATCAGGGGATAACGCAGGAAAGAA
CATGTGAGCAAAAGGCCAGCAAAAGGCCAGGAACCGTAAAAAGGCCGCGTTGCTGGCGTTTTTCCATAGG
CTCCGCCCCCCTGACGAGCATCACAAAAATCGACGCTCAAGTCAGAGGTGGCGAAACCCGACAGGACTAT
AAAGATACCAGGCGTTTCCCCCTGGAAGCTCCCTCGTGCGCTCTCCTGTTCCGACCCTGCCGCTTACCGG
ATACCTGTCCGCCTTTCTCCCTTCGGGAAGCGTGGCGCTTTCTCATAGCTCACGCTGTAGGTATCTCAGT
TCGGTGTAGGTCGTTCGCTCCAAGCTGGGCTGTGTGCACGAACCCCCCGTTCAGCCCGACCGCTGCGCCT
TATCCGGTAACTATCGTCTTGAGTCCAACCCGGTAAGACACGACTTATCGCCACTGGCAGCAGCCACTGG
TAACAGGATTAGCAGAGCGAGGTATGTAGGCGGTGCTACAGAGTTCTTGAAGTGGTGGCCTAACTACGGC
TACACTAGAAGAACAGTATTTGGTATCTGCGCTCTGCTGAAGCCAGTTACCTTCGGAAAAAGAGTTGGTA
GCTCTTGATCCGGCAAACAAACCACCGCTGGTAGCGGTGGTTTTTTTGTTTGCAAGCAGCAGATTACGCG
CAGAAAAAAAGGATCTCAAGAAGATCCTTTGATCTTTTCTACGGGGTCTGACGCTCAGTGGAACGAAAAC
TCACGTTAAGGGATTTTGGTCATGAGATTATCAAAAAGGATCTTCACCTAGATCCTTTTAAATTAAAAAT
GAAGTTTTAAATCAATCTAAAGTATATATGAGTAAACTTGGTCTGACAGTTACCAATGCTTAATCAGTGA
GGCACCTATCTCAGCGATCTGTCTATTTCGTTCATCCATAGTTGCCTGACTCCCCGTCGTGTAGATAACT
ACGATACGGGAGGGCTTACCATCTGGCCCCAGTGCTGCAATGATACCGCGAGACCCACGCTCACCGGCTC
CAGATTTATCAGCAATAAACCAGCCAGCCGGAAGGGCCGAGCGCAGAAGTGGTCCTGCAACTTTATCCGC
CTCCATCCAGTCTATTAATTGTTGCCGGGAAGCTAGAGTAAGTAGTTCGCCAGTTAATAGTTTGCGCAAC
GTTGTTGCCATTGCTACAGGCATCGTGGTGTCACGCTCGTCGTTTGGTATGGCTTCATTCAGCTCCGGTT
CCCAACGATCAAGGCGAGTTACATGATCCCCCATGTTGTGCAAAAAAGCGGTTAGCTCCTTCGGTCCTCC
GATCGTTGTCAGAAGTAAGTTGGCCGCAGTGTTATCACTCATGGTTATGGCAGCACTGCATAATTCTCTT
ACTGTCATGCCATCCGTAAGATGCTTTTCTGTGACTGGTGAGTACTCAACCAAGTCATTCTGAGAATAGT
GTATGCGGCGACCGAGTTGCTCTTGCCCGGCGTCAATACGGGATAATACCGCGCCACATAGCAGAACTTT
AAAAGTGCTCATCATTGGAAAACGTTCTTCGGGGCGAAAACTCTCAAGGATCTTACCGCTGTTGAGATCC
AGTTCGATGTAACCCACTCGTGCACCCAACTGATCTTCAGCATCTTTTACTTTCACCAGCGTTTCTGGGT
GAGCAAAAACAGGAAGGCAAAATGCCGCAAAAAAGGGAATAAGGGCGACACGGAAATGTTGAATACTCAT
ACTCTTCCTTGGTGATGCTGCCAACTTACTGATTTAGTGTATGATGGTGTTTTTGAGGTGCTCCAGTGGC
TTCTGTTTCTATCAGCTGTCCCTCCTGTTCAGCTACTGACGGGGTGGTGCGTAACGGCAAAAGCACCGCC
GGACATCAGCGCTATCTCTGCTCTCACTGCCGTAAAACATGGCAACTGCAGTTCACTTACACCGCTTCTC
AACCCGGTACGCACCAGAAAATCATTGATATGGCCATGAATGGCGTTGGATGCCGGGCAACAGCCCGCAT
TATGGGCGTTGGCCTCAACACGATTTTACGTCACTTAAAAAACTCAGGCCGCAGTCGGTAACCTCGCGCA
TACAGCCGGGCAGTGACGTCATCGTCTGCGCGGAAATGGACGAACAGTGGGGCTATGTCGGGGCTAAATC
GCGCCAGCGCTGGCTGTTTTACGCGTATGACAGTCTCCGGAAGACGGTTGTTGCGCACGTATTCGGTGAA
CGCACTATGGCGACGCTGGGGCGTCTTATGAGCCTGCTGTCACCCTTTGACGTGGTGATATGGATGACGG
ATGGCTGGCCGCTGTATGAATCCCGCCTGAAGGGAAAGCTGCACGTAATCAGCAAGCGATATACGCAGCG
AATTGAGCGGCATAACCTGAATCTGAGGCAGCACCTGGCACGGCTGGGACGGAAGTCGCTGTCGTTCTCA
AAATCGGTGGAGCTGCATGACAAAGTCATCGGGCATTATCTGAACATAAAACACTATCAATAAGTTGGAG
TCATTACCCTCTTCCTTTTTCAATATTATTGAAGCATTTATCAGGGTTATTGTCTCATGAGCGGATACAT
ATTTGAATGTATTTAGAAAAATAAACAAATAGGGGTTCCGCGCACATTTCCCCGAAAAGTGCCACCTGAC
GTCGACGGATCGGGAGATCAACTTGTTTATTGCAGCTTATAATGGTTACAAATAAAGCAATAGCATCACA
AATTTCACAAATAAAGCATTTTTTTCACTGCATTCTAGTTGTGGTTTGTCCAAACTCATCAATGTATCTT
ATCATGTCTGGATCAACTGGATAACTCAAGCTAACCAAAATCATCCCAAACTTCCCACCCCATACCCTAT
TACCACTGCCAATTACCTGTGGTTTCATTTACTCTAAACCTGTGATTCCTCTGAATTATTTTCATTTTAA
AGAAATTGTATTTGTTAAATATGTACTACAAACTTAGTAGT
