>Addgene plasmid #69531 | Apple-53BP1trunc | addgene partial sequence | sequence record 125074 | CMV-F 5'-CGCAAATGGGCGGTAGGCGTG-3'
CTATATAAGCAGAGCTCGTTTAGTGAACCGTCAGATCGCCTGGAGACGCCATCCACGCTGTTTTGACCTC
CATAGAAGACACCGACTCTACTAGAGGATCGCTAGCGCTACCGGGATAGCTAGCACCATGGTGAGCAAGG
GCGAGGAGAATAACATGGCCATCATCAAGGAGTTCATGCGCTTCAAGGTGCACATGGAGGGCTCCGTGAA
CGGCCACGAGTTCGAGATCGAGGGCGAGGGCGAGGGCCGCCCCTACGAGGCCTTTCAGACCGCTAAGCTG
AAGGTGACCAAGGGTGGCCCCCTGCCCTTCGCCTGGGACATCCTGTCCCCTCAGTTCATGTACGGCTCCA
AGGTCTACATTAAGCACCCAGCCGACATCCCCGACTACTTCAAGCTGTCCTTCCCCGAGGGCTTCAGGTG
GGAGCGCGTGATGAACTTCGAGGACGGCGGCATTATTCACGTTAACCAGGACTCCTCCCTGCAGGACGGC
GTGTTCATCTACAAGGTGAAGCTGCGCGGCACCAACTTCCCCTCCGACGGCCCCGTAATGCAGAAGAAGA
CCATGGGCTGGGAGGCCTCCGAGGAGCGGATGTACCCCGAGGACGGCGCCCTGAAGAGCGAGATCAAGAA
GAGGCTGAAGCTGAAGGACGGCGGCCACTACGCCGCCGAGGTCAAGACCACCTACAAGGCCAAGAAGCCC
GTGCAGCTGCCCGGCGCCTACATCGTCGACATCAAGTTGGACATCGTGTCCCACAACGAGGACTACACCA
TCGTGGAACAGTACGAACGCGCCGAGGGCCGCCACTCCACCGGCGGCATGGACGAGCTGTACAAGGGAGA
AGAAGAGTTTGATATGCCTCAGCCTCCACATGGCCATGTCTTACATCGTCACATGAGAACAATCCGGGAA
GTACGCACACTTGTCACTCGTGTCATTACAGATGTGTATTATGTGGATGGAACAGAAGTAGAAAGAAAAG
TAACTGAGGAGACTGAAGAGCCAATTGTAGAGTGTCAGGAGTGTGAAACTGAAGTTTCCCCTTCACAGAC
TGGGGGCTCCTCAGGTGACCTGGGGGATATCAGCTCCTTCTCCTCCAAGGCATCCAGCTTACACCGCACA
TCAAGTGGGACA
