>Addgene plasmid #69531 | Apple-53BP1trunc | addgene partial sequence | sequence record 125076 | mCherry-F2 5'-tggcatggacgagctgtac-3'
ATATGCCTCAGCCTCCACATGGCCATGTCTTACATCGTCACATGAGAACAATCCGGGAAGTACGCACACT
TGTCACTCGTGTCATTACAGATGTGTATTATGTGGATGGAACAGAAGTAGAAAGAAAAGTAACTGAGGAG
ACTGAAGAGCCAATTGTAGAGTGTCAGGAGTGTGAAACTGAAGTTTCCCCTTCACAGACTGGGGGCTCCT
CAGGTGACCTGGGGGATATCAGCTCCTTCTCCTCCAAGGCATCCAGCTTACACCGCACATCAAGTGGGAC
AAGTCTCTCAGCTATGCACAGCAGTGGAAGCTCAGGGAAAGGAGCCGGACCACTCAGAGGGAAAACCAGC
GGGACAGAACCCGCAGATTTTGCCTTACCCAGCTCCCGAGGAGGCCCAGGAAAACTGAGTCCTAGAAAAG
GGGTCAGTCAGACAGGGACGCCAGTGTGTGAGGAGGATGGTGATGCAGGCCTTGGCATCAGACAGGGAGG
GAAGGCTCCAGTCACGCCTCGTGGGCGTGGGCGAAGGGGCCGCCCACCTTCTCGGACCACTGGAACCAGA
GAAACAGCTGTGCCTGGCCCCTTGGGCATAGAGGACATTTCACCTAACTTGTCACCAGATGATAAATCCT
TCAGCCGTGTCGTGCCCCGAGTGCCAGACTCCACCAGACGAACAGATGTGGGTGCTGGTGCTTTGCGTCG
TAGTGACTCTCCAGAAATTCCTTTCCAGGCTGCTGCTGGCCCTTCTGATGGCTTAGATGCCTCCTCTCCA
GGAAATAGCTTTGTAGGGCTCCGTGTTGTAGCCAAGTGGTCATCCAATGGCTACTTTTACTCTGGGAAAA
TCACACGAGATGTCGGAGCTGGGAAGTATAAATTGCTCTTTGATGATGGGTACGAATGTGATGTGTTGGG
CAAAGACATTCTGTTATGTGACCCCATCCCGCTGGACACTGAAGTGACGGCCCTCTCGGAGGATGAGTAT
TTCAGTGCAGGAGTGGTGAAAGGACATAGGAAGGAGTCTGGGGAACTGTACTAC
