>Addgene plasmid #69531 | Apple-53BP1trunc | addgene partial sequence | sequence record 125078 | PGK-A3 5'-GGCGCCTACCGGTGGATGTGGAATGTGTG-3'
GCCACTTGTGTAGCGCCAAGTGCCCAGCGGGGCTGCTAAAGCGCATGCTCCAGACTGCCTTGGGAAAAGC
GCCTCCCCTACCCGGTAGAATTATCTAGATCATTCACGGTGTTGTCTCCACTCTCACAGGGGCTCACAAA
CTCTCCTGCCCCTACTGCACCAGGTTTTACTGTGGCAGACTTGCGACCTCGCTTGGCAGGGGACCGTTCC
TCTTCAGAAGTGATAAGTTTTCTTTTGCCTGAGAGAACTCCCATGGAGGCACGAGGACTTTCTGTGATCT
TTCGGGTAGGGGTTGTGCTGCTGCTACTGGAGGCAGTAGGGGTGGCTGGGGAGCTGACGTTACTGCGCCG
TTTCCGCTTCCCTTCCACCAAATTGTCTAAGCTGATATCTGCTGCCTTTGTAAGAGGTGTTACTGCTTCA
TAGGGGCCAAGCCCATACTGCTCTCTCAGTCTGTTTCCTTGCTCCAAGGACAGGATGACAGCCATTCGCT
TATACCACTTTCTTTGGCCTTCTTTTTCAATGCTGTAGTACAGTTCCCCAGACTCCTTCCTATGTCCTTT
CACCACTCCTGCACTGAAATACTCATCCTCCGAGAGGGCCGTCACTTCAGTGTCCAGCGGGATGGGGTCA
CATAACAGAATGTCTTTGCCCAACACATCACATTCGTACCCATCATCAAAGAGCAATTTATACTTCCCAG
CTCCGACATCTCGTGTGATTTTCCCAGAGTAAAAGTAGCCATTGGATGACCACTTGGCTACAACACGGAG
CCCTACAAAGCTATTTCCTGGAGAGGAGGCATCTAAGCCATCAGAAGGGCCAGCAGCAGCCTGGAAAGGA
ATTTCTGGAGAGTCACTACGACGCAAAGCACCAGCACCCACATCTGTTCGTCTGGTGGAGTCTGGCACTC
GGGGCACGACACGGCTGAAGGATTTATCATCTGGTGACAAGTTAGGTGAAATGTCCTCTATGCCCAAGGG
GCCAGGCACAGCTGTTT
